>Addgene plasmid #83306 | CSII-U6-gRNA-CBh-3xFLAG-PA-dCas9-P2A-Puro | depositor full sequence | sequence record 166526 | CSII-U6-gRNA-CBh-3xFLAG-PA-dCas9-P2A-Puro sequence 14229 bps
GACGGATCGGGAGATCTCCCGATCCCCTATGGTCGACTCTCAGTACAATCTGCTCTGATGCCGCATAGTT
AAGCCAGTATCTGCTCCCTGCTTGTGTGTTGGAGGTCGCTGAGTAGTGCGCGAGCAAAATTTAAGCTACA
ACAAGGCAAGGCTTGACCGACAATTGCATGAAGAATCTGCTTAGGGTTAGGCGTTTTGCGCTGCTTCGCG
ATGTACGGGCCAGATATACGCGTTGACATTGATTATTGACTAGTTATTAATAGTAATCAATTACGGGGTC
ATTAGTTCATAGCCCATATATGGAGTTCCGCGTTACATAACTTACGGTAAATGGCCCGCCTGGCTGACCG
CCCAACGACCCCCGCCCATTGACGTCAATAATGACGTATGTTCCCATAGTAACGCCAATAGGGACTTTCC
ATTGACGTCAATGGGTGGAGTATTTACGGTAAACTGCCCACTTGGCAGTACATCAAGTGTATCATATGCC
AAGTACGCCCCCTATTGACGTCAATGACGGTAAATGGCCCGCCTGGCATTATGCCCAGTACATGACCTTA
TGGGACTTTCCTACTTGGCAGTACATCTACGTATTAGTCATCGCTATTACCATGGTGATGCGGTTTTGGC
AGTACATCAATGGGCGTGGATAGCGGTTTGACTCACGGGGATTTCCAAGTCTCCACCCCATTGACGTCAA
TGGGAGTTTGTTTTGGCACCAAAATCAACGGGACTTTCCAAAATGTCGTAACAACTCCGCCCCATTGACG
CAAATGGGCGGTAGGCGTGTACGGTGGGAGGTCTATATAAGCAGCGCGTTTTGCCTGTACTGGGTCTCTC
TGGTTAGACCAGATCTGAGCCTGGGAGCTCTCTGGCTAACTAGGGAACCCACTGCTTAAGCCTCAATAAA
GCTTGCCTTGAGTGCTTCAAGTAGTGTGTGCCCGTCTGTTGTGTGACTCTGGTAACTAGAGATCCCTCAG
ACCCTTTTAGTCAGTGTGGAAAATCTCTAGCAGTGGCGCCCGAACAGGGACTTGAAAGCGAAAGGGAAAC
CAGAGGAGCTCTCTCGACGCAGGACTCGGCTTGCTGAAGCGCGCACGGCAAGAGGCGAGGGGCGGCGACT
GGTGAGTACGCCAAAAATTTTGACTAGCGGAGGCTAGAAGGAGAGAGATGGGTGCGAGAGCGTCAGTATT
AAGCGGGGGAGAATTAGATCGCGATGGGAAAAAATTCGGTTAAGGCCAGGGGGAAAGAAAAAATATAAAT
TAAAACATATAGTATGGGCAAGCAGGGAGCTAGAACGATTCGCAGTTAATCCTGGCCTGTTAGAAACATC
AGAAGGCTGTAGACAAATACTGGGACAGCTACAACCATCCCTTCAGACAGGATCAGAAGAACTTAGATCA
TTATATAATACAGTAGCAACCCTCTATTGTGTGCATCAAAGGATAGAGATAAAAGACACCAAGGAAGCTT
TAGACAAGATAGAGGAAGAGCAAAACAAAAGTAAGACCACCGCACAGCAAGCGGCCGGCCGCTGATCTTC
AGACCTGGAGGAGGAGATATGAGGGACAATTGGAGAAGTGAATTATATAAATATAAAGTAGTAAAAATTG
AACCATTAGGAGTAGCACCCACCAAGGCAAAGAGAAGAGTGGTGCAGAGAGAAAAAAGAGCAGTGGGAAT
AGGAGCTTTGTTCCTTGGGTTCTTGGGAGCAGCAGGAAGCACTATGGGCGCAGCGTCAATGACGCTGACG
GTACAGGCCAGACAATTATTGTCTGGTATAGTGCAGCAGCAGAACAATTTGCTGAGGGCTATTGAGGCGC
AACAGCATCTGTTGCAACTCACAGTCTGGGGCATCAAGCAGCTCCAGGCAAGAATCCTGGCTGTGGAAAG
ATACCTAAAGGATCAACAGCTCCTGGGGATTTGGGGTTGCTCTGGAAAACTCATTTGCACCACTGCTGTG
CCTTGGAATGCTAGTTGGAGTAATAAATCTCTGGAACAGATTTGGAATCACACGACCTGGATGGAGTGGG
ACAGAGAAATTAACAATTACACAAGCTTAATACACTCCTTAATTGAAGAATCGCAAAACCAGCAAGAAAA
GAATGAACAAGAATTATTGGAATTAGATAAATGGGCAAGTTTGTGGAATTGGTTTAACATAACAAATTGG
CTGTGGTATATAAAATTATTCATAATGATAGTAGGAGGCTTGGTAGGTTTAAGAATAGTTTTTGCTGTAC
TTTCTATAGTGAATAGAGTTAGGCAGGGATATTCACCATTATCGTTTCAGACCCACCTCCCAACCCCGAG
GGGACCCGACAGGCCCGAAGGAATAGAAGAAGAAGGTGGAGAGAGAGACAGAGACAGATCCATTCGATTA
GTGAACGGATCTACAAATGGCAGTATTCATCCACAATTTTAAAAGAAAAGGGGGGATTGGGGGGTACAGT
GCAGGGGAAAGAATAGTAGACATAATAGCAACAGACATACAAACTAAAGAATTACAAAAACAAATTACAA
AAATTCAAAATTTTCGGGTTTATTACAGGGACAGCAGAAATTCACTTTGAATTAATTCAAGCTTCGTGAG
GCTCCGGTGCCCGTCAGTGGGCAGAGCGCACATCGCCCACAGTCCCCGAGAAGTTGGGGGGAGGGGTCGG
CAATTGAACCGGGAGGGCCTATTTCCCATGATTCCTTCATATTTGCATATACGATACAAGGCTGTTAGAG
AGATAATTGGAATTAATTTGACTGTAAACACAAAGATATTAGTACAAAATACGTGACGTAGAAAGTAATA
ATTTCTTGGGTAGTTTGCAGTTTTAAAATTATGTTTTAAAATGGACTATCATATGCTTACCGTAACTTGA
AAGTATTTCGATTTCTTGGCTTTATATATCTTGTGGAAAGGACGAAACACCGGGTCTTCGAGAAGACCTG
TTTTAGAGCTAGAAATAGCAAGTTAAAATAAGGCTAGTCCGTTATCAACTTGAAAAAGTGGCACCGAGTC
GGTGCTTTTTTGTTTTAGAGCTAGAAATAGCAAGTTAAAATAAGGCTAGTCCGTTTTTAGCGCGTGCGCC
AATTCTGCAGACAAATGGCTCTAGAGGTACCCGTTACATAACTTACGGTAAATGGCCCGCCTGGCTGACC
GCCCAACGACCCCCGCCCATTGACGTCAATAGTAACGCCAATAGGGACTTTCCATTGACGTCAATGGGTG
GAGTATTTACGGTAAACTGCCCACTTGGCAGTACATCAAGTGTATCATATGCCAAGTACGCCCCCTATTG
ACGTCAATGACGGTAAATGGCCCGCCTGGCATTGTGCCCAGTACATGACCTTATGGGACTTTCCTACTTG
GCAGTACATCTACGTATTAGTCATCGCTATTACCATGGTCGAGGTGAGCCCCACGTTCTGCTTCACTCTC
CCCATCTCCCCCCCCTCCCCACCCCCAATTTTGTATTTATTTATTTTTTAATTATTTTGTGCAGCGATGG
GGGCGGGGGGGGGGGGGGGGCGCGCGCCAGGCGGGGCGGGGCGGGGCGAGGGGCGGGGCGGGGCGAGGCG
GAGAGGTGCGGCGGCAGCCAATCAGAGCGGCGCGCTCCGAAAGTTTCCTTTTATGGCGAGGCGGCGGCGG
CGGCGGCCCTATAAAAAGCGAAGCGCGCGGCGGGCGGGAGTCGCTGCGACGCTGCCTTCGCCCCGTGCCC
CGCTCCGCCGCCGCCTCGCGCCGCCCGCCCCGGCTCTGACTGACCGCGTTACTCCCACAGGTGAGCGGGC
GGGACGGCCCTTCTCCTCCGGGCTGTAATTAGCTGAGCAAGAGGTAAGGGTTTAAGGGATGGTTGGTTGG
TGGGGTATTAATGTTTAATTACCTGGAGCACCTGCCTGAAATCACTTTTTTTCAGGTTGGACCGGTGCCA
CCATGGACTATAAGGACCACGACGGAGACTACAAGGATCATGATATTGATTACAAAGACGATGACGATAA
GGGCGTTGCCATGCCAGGTGCCGAAGATGATGTGGTGATGGCCCCAAAGAAGAAGCGGAAGGTCGGTATC
CACGGAGTCCCAGCAGCCGACAAGAAGTACAGCATCGGCCTGGCCATCGGCACCAACTCTGTGGGCTGGG
CCGTGATCACCGACGAGTACAAGGTGCCCAGCAAGAAATTCAAGGTGCTGGGCAACACCGACCGGCACAG
CATCAAGAAGAACCTGATCGGAGCCCTGCTGTTCGACAGCGGCGAAACAGCCGAGGCCACCCGGCTGAAG
AGAACCGCCAGAAGAAGATACACCAGACGGAAGAACCGGATCTGCTATCTGCAAGAGATCTTCAGCAACG
AGATGGCCAAGGTGGACGACAGCTTCTTCCACAGACTGGAAGAGTCCTTCCTGGTGGAAGAGGATAAGAA
GCACGAGCGGCACCCCATCTTCGGCAACATCGTGGACGAGGTGGCCTACCACGAGAAGTACCCCACCATC
TACCACCTGAGAAAGAAACTGGTGGACAGCACCGACAAGGCCGACCTGCGGCTGATCTATCTGGCCCTGG
CCCACATGATCAAGTTCCGGGGCCACTTCCTGATCGAGGGCGACCTGAACCCCGACAACAGCGACGTGGA
CAAGCTGTTCATCCAGCTGGTGCAGACCTACAACCAGCTGTTCGAGGAAAACCCCATCAACGCCAGCGGC
GTGGACGCCAAGGCCATCCTGTCTGCCAGACTGAGCAAGAGCAGACGGCTGGAAAATCTGATCGCCCAGC
TGCCCGGCGAGAAGAAGAATGGCCTGTTCGGAAACCTGATTGCCCTGAGCCTGGGCCTGACCCCCAACTT
CAAGAGCAACTTCGACCTGGCCGAGGATGCCAAACTGCAGCTGAGCAAGGACACCTACGACGACGACCTG
GACAACCTGCTGGCCCAGATCGGCGACCAGTACGCCGACCTGTTTCTGGCCGCCAAGAACCTGTCCGACG
CCATCCTGCTGAGCGACATCCTGAGAGTGAACACCGAGATCACCAAGGCCCCCCTGAGCGCCTCTATGAT
CAAGAGATACGACGAGCACCACCAGGACCTGACCCTGCTGAAAGCTCTCGTGCGGCAGCAGCTGCCTGAG
AAGTACAAAGAGATTTTCTTCGACCAGAGCAAGAACGGCTACGCCGGCTACATTGACGGCGGAGCCAGCC
AGGAAGAGTTCTACAAGTTCATCAAGCCCATCCTGGAAAAGATGGACGGCACCGAGGAACTGCTCGTGAA
GCTGAACAGAGAGGACCTGCTGCGGAAGCAGCGGACCTTCGACAACGGCAGCATCCCCCACCAGATCCAC
CTGGGAGAGCTGCACGCCATTCTGCGGCGGCAGGAAGATTTTTACCCATTCCTGAAGGACAACCGGGAAA
AGATCGAGAAGATCCTGACCTTCCGCATCCCCTACTACGTGGGCCCTCTGGCCAGGGGAAACAGCAGATT
CGCCTGGATGACCAGAAAGAGCGAGGAAACCATCACCCCCTGGAACTTCGAGGAAGTGGTGGACAAGGGC
GCTTCCGCCCAGAGCTTCATCGAGCGGATGACCAACTTCGATAAGAACCTGCCCAACGAGAAGGTGCTGC
CCAAGCACAGCCTGCTGTACGAGTACTTCACCGTGTATAACGAGCTGACCAAAGTGAAATACGTGACCGA
GGGAATGAGAAAGCCCGCCTTCCTGAGCGGCGAGCAGAAAAAGGCCATCGTGGACCTGCTGTTCAAGACC
AACCGGAAAGTGACCGTGAAGCAGCTGAAAGAGGACTACTTCAAGAAAATCGAGTGCTTCGACTCCGTGG
AAATCTCCGGCGTGGAAGATCGGTTCAACGCCTCCCTGGGCACATACCACGATCTGCTGAAAATTATCAA
GGACAAGGACTTCCTGGACAATGAGGAAAACGAGGACATTCTGGAAGATATCGTGCTGACCCTGACACTG
TTTGAGGACAGAGAGATGATCGAGGAACGGCTGAAAACCTATGCCCACCTGTTCGACGACAAAGTGATGA
AGCAGCTGAAGCGGCGGAGATACACCGGCTGGGGCAGGCTGAGCCGGAAGCTGATCAACGGCATCCGGGA
CAAGCAGTCCGGCAAGACAATCCTGGATTTCCTGAAGTCCGACGGCTTCGCCAACAGAAACTTCATGCAG
CTGATCCACGACGACAGCCTGACCTTTAAAGAGGACATCCAGAAAGCCCAGGTGTCCGGCCAGGGCGATA
GCCTGCACGAGCACATTGCCAATCTGGCCGGCAGCCCCGCCATTAAGAAGGGCATCCTGCAGACAGTGAA
GGTGGTGGACGAGCTCGTGAAAGTGATGGGCCGGCACAAGCCCGAGAACATCGTGATCGAAATGGCCAGA
GAGAACCAGACCACCCAGAAGGGACAGAAGAACAGCCGCGAGAGAATGAAGCGGATCGAAGAGGGCATCA
AAGAGCTGGGCAGCCAGATCCTGAAAGAACACCCCGTGGAAAACACCCAGCTGCAGAACGAGAAGCTGTA
CCTGTACTACCTGCAGAATGGGCGGGATATGTACGTGGACCAGGAACTGGACATCAACCGGCTGTCCGAC
TACGATGTGGACGCTATCGTGCCTCAGAGCTTTCTGAAGGACGACTCCATCGACAACAAGGTGCTGACCA
GAAGCGACAAGAACCGGGGCAAGAGCGACAACATGCCCTCCGAAGAGGTCGTGAAGAAGATGAAGAACTA
CTGGCGGCAGCTGCTGAACGCCAAGCTGATTACCCAGAGAAAGTTCGACAATCTGACCAAGGCCGAGAGA
GGCGGCCTGAGCGAACTGGATAAGGCCGGCTTCATCAAGAGACAGCTGGTGGAAACCCGGCAGATCACAA
AGCACGTGGCACAGATCCTGGACTCCCGGATGAACACTAAGTACGACGAGAATGACAAGCTGATCCGGGA
AGTGAAAGTGATCACCCTGAAGTCCAAGCTGGTGTCCGATTTCCGGAAGGATTTCCAGTTTTACAAAGTG
CGCGAGATCAACAACTACCACCACGCCCACGACGCCTACCTGAACGCCGTCGTGGGAACCGCCCTGATCA
AAAAGTACCCTAAGCTGGAAAGCGAGTTCGTGTACGGCGACTACAAGGTGTACGACGTGCGGAAGATGAT
CGCCAAGAGCGAGCAGGAAATCGGCAAGGCTACCGCCAAGTACTTCTTCTACAGCAACATCATGAACTTT
TTCAAGACCGAGATTACCCTGGCCAACGGCGAGATCCGGAAGCGGCCTCTGATCGAGACAAACGGCGAAA
CCGGGGAGATCGTGTGGGATAAGGGCCGGGATTTTGCCACCGTGCGGAAAGTGCTGAGCATGCCCCAAGT
GAATATCGTGAAAAAGACCGAGGTGCAGACAGGCGGCTTCAGCAAAGAGTCTATCCTGCCCAAGAGGAAC
AGCGATAAGCTGATCGCCAGAAAGAAGGACTGGGACCCTAAGAAGTACGGCGGCTTCGACAGCCCCACCG
TGGCCTATTCTGTGCTGGTGGTGGCCAAAGTGGAAAAGGGCAAGTCCAAGAAACTGAAGAGTGTGAAAGA
GCTGCTGGGGATCACCATCATGGAAAGAAGCAGCTTCGAGAAGAATCCCATCGACTTTCTGGAAGCCAAG
GGCTACAAAGAAGTGAAAAAGGACCTGATCATCAAGCTGCCTAAGTACTCCCTGTTCGAGCTGGAAAACG
GCCGGAAGAGAATGCTGGCCTCTGCCGGCGAACTGCAGAAGGGAAACGAACTGGCCCTGCCCTCCAAATA
TGTGAACTTCCTGTACCTGGCCAGCCACTATGAGAAGCTGAAGGGCTCCCCCGAGGATAATGAGCAGAAA
CAGCTGTTTGTGGAACAGCACAAGCACTACCTGGACGAGATCATCGAGCAGATCAGCGAGTTCTCCAAGA
GAGTGATCCTGGCCGACGCTAATCTGGACAAAGTGCTGTCCGCCTACAACAAGCACCGGGATAAGCCCAT
CAGAGAGCAGGCCGAGAATATCATCCACCTGTTTACCCTGACCAATCTGGGAGCCCCTGCCGCCTTCAAG
TACTTTGACACCACCATCGACCGGAAGAGGTACACCAGCACCAAAGAGGTGCTGGACGCCACCCTGATCC
ACCAGAGCATCACCGGCCTGTACGAGACACGGATCGACCTGTCTCAGCTGGGAGGCGACAAAAGGCCGGC
GGCCACGAAAAAGGCCGGCCAGGCAAAAAAGAAAAAGGGATCCGGAGCTACTAACTTCAGCCTGCTGAAG
CAGGCTGGAGACGTGGAGGAGAACCCTGGACCTATGACCGAGTACAAGCCCACGGTGCGCCTCGCCACCC
GCGACGACGTCCCCAGGGCCGTACGCACCCTCGCCGCCGCGTTCGCCGACTACCCCGCCACGCGCCACAC
CGTCGATCCGGACCGCCACATCGAGCGGGTCACCGAGCTGCAAGAACTCTTCCTCACGCGCGTCGGGCTC
GACATCGGCAAGGTGTGGGTCGCGGACGACGGCGCCGCGGTGGCGGTCTGGACCACGCCGGAGAGCGTCG
AAGCGGGGGCGGTGTTCGCCGAGATCGGCCCGCGCATGGCCGAGTTGAGCGGTTCCCGGCTGGCCGCGCA
GCAACAGATGGAAGGCCTCCTGGCGCCGCACCGGCCCAAGGAGCCCGCGTGGTTCCTGGCCACCGTCGGC
GTCTCGCCCGACCACCAGGGCAAGGGTCTGGGCAGCGCCGTCGTGCTCCCCGGAGTGGAGGCGGCCGAGC
GCGCCGGGGTGCCCGCCTTCCTGGAGACCTCCGCGCCCCGCAACCTCCCCTTCTACGAGCGGCTCGGCTT
CACCGTCACCGCCGACGTCGAGGTGCCCGAAGGACCGCGCACCTGGTGCATGACCCGCAAGCCCGGTGCC
TGAGTTAACATCGAGGGATCAAGCTTATCGATAATCAACCTCTGGATTACAAAATTTGTGAAAGATTGAC
TGGTATTCTTAACTATGTTGCTCCTTTTACGCTATGTGGATACGCTGCTTTAATGCCTTTGTATCATGCT
ATTGCTTCCCGTATGGCTTTCATTTTCTCCTCCTTGTATAAATCCTGGTTGCTGTCTCTTTATGAGGAGT
TGTGGCCCGTTGTCAGGCAACGTGGCGTGGTGTGCACTGTGTTTGCTGACGCAACCCCCACTGGTTGGGG
CATTGCCACCACCTGTCAGCTCCTTTCCGGGACTTTCGCTTTCCCCCTCCCTATTGCCACGGCGGAACTC
ATCGCCGCCTGCCTTGCCCGCTGCTGGACAGGGGCTCGGCTGTTGGGCACTGACAATTCCGTGGTGTTGT
CGGGGAAGCTGACGTCCTTTCCATGGCTGCTCGCCTGTGTTGCCACCTGGATTCTGCGCGGGACGTCCTT
CTGCTACGTCCCTTCGGCCCTCAATCCAGCGGACCTTCCTTCCCGCGGCCTGCTGCCGGCTCTGCGGCCT
CTTCCGCGTATTCGCCTTCGCCCTCAGACGAGTCGGATCTCCCTTTGGGCCGCCTCCCCGCATCGATACC
GTCGAGACCTGGAAAAACATGGAGCAATCACAAGTAGCAACACAGCAGCTACCAATGCTGCTTGTGCCTG
GCTAGAAGCACAAGAGGAGGAGGAGGTGGGTTTTCCAGTCACACCTCAGGTACCTTTAAGACCAATGACT
TACAAGGCAGCTGTAGATCTTAGCCACTTTTTAAAAGAAAAGGGGGGACTGGAAGGGCTAATTCACTCCC
AACGATGACAAGATATCCTTGATCTGTGGATCTACCACACACAAGGCTACTTCCCTGATTGGCAGAACTA
CACACCAGGGCCAGGGATCAGATATCCACTGACCTTTGGATGGTGCTACAAGCTAGTACCAGTTGAGCAA
GAGAAGGTAGAAGAAGCCAATGAAGGAGAGAACACCCGCTTGTTACACCCTGTGAGCCTGCATGGGATGG
ATGACCCGGAGAGAGAAGTATTAGAGTGGAGGTTTGACAGCCGCCTAGCATTTCATCACATGGCCCGAGA
GCTGCATCCGGACTGTACTGGGTCTCTCTGGTTAGACCAGATCTGAGCCTGGGAGCTCTCTGGCTAACTA
GGGAACCCACTGCTTAAGCCTCAATAAAGCTTGCCTTGAGTGCTTCAAGTAGTGTGTGCCCGTCTGTTGT
GTGACTCTGGTAACTAGAGATCCCTCAGACCCTTTTAGTCAGTGTGGAAAATCTCTAGCAGGGCCCGTTT
AAACCCGCTGATCAGCCTCGACTGTGCCTTCTAGTTGCCAGCCATCTGTTGTTTGCCCCTCCCCCGTGCC
TTCCTTGACCCTGGAAGGTGCCACTCCCACTGTCCTTTCCTAATAAAATGAGGAAATTGCATCGCATTGT
CTGAGTAGGTGTCATTCTATTCTGGGGGGTGGGGTGGGGCAGGACAGCAAGGGGGAGGATTGGGATGACA
ATAGCAGGCATGCTGGGGATGCGGTGGGCTCTATGGCTTCTGAGGCGGAAAGAACCAGCTGGGGCTCTAG
GGGGTATCCCC
[124 nt withheld, positions 10512-10635]
C
[32 nt withheld, positions 10637-10668]
CA
[57 nt withheld, positions 10671-10727]
A
[49 nt withheld, positions 10729-10777]
CCTTTGACGTTGGAGTCCACGTTCTTT
[37 nt withheld, positions 10805-10841]
ACCCTATCTCGGTCTATTCTTTTGATTTATAAGGGATTTTGGGGATTTCGGCCTATTGGTTAAAAAATGA
GCTGATTTAACAAAAATTTAACGCGAATTAATTCTGTGGAATGTGTGTCAGTTAGGGTGTGGAAAGTCCC
CAGGCTCCCCAGGCAGGCAGAAGTATGCAAAGCATGCATCTCAATTAGTCAGCAACCAGGTGTGGAAAGT
CCCCAGGCTCCCCAGCAGGCAGAAGTATGCAAAGCATGCATCTCAATTAGTCAGCAACCATAGTCCCGCC
CCTAACTCCGCCCATCCCGCCCCTAACTCCGCCCAGTTCCGCCCATTCTCCGCCCCATGGCTGACTAATT
TTTTTTATTTATGCAGAGGCCGAGGCCGCCTCTGCCTCTGAGCTATTCCAGAAGTAGTGAGGAGGCTTTT
TTGGAGGCCTAGGCTTTTGCAAAAAGCTCCCGGGAGCTTGTATATCCATTTTCGGATCTGATCAGCACGT
GTTGACAATTAATCATCGGCATAGTATATCGGCATAGTATAATACGACAAGGTGAGGAACTAAACCATGG
CCAAGTTGACCAGTGCCGTTCCGGTGCTCACCGCGCGCGACGTCGCCGGAGCGGTCGAGTTCTGGACCGA
CCGGCTCGGGTTCTCCCGGGACTTCGTGGAGGACGACTTCGCCGGTGTGGTCCGGGACGACGTGACCCTG
TTCATCAGCGCGGTCCAGGACCAGGTGGTGCCGGACAACACCCTGGCCTGGGTGTGGGTGCGCGGCCTGG
ACGAGCTGTACGCCGAGTGGTCGGAGGTCGTGTCCACGAACTTCCGGGACGCCTCCGGGCCGGCCATGAC
CGAGATCGGCGAGCAGCCGTGGGGGCGGGAGTTCGCCCTGCGCGACCCGGCCGGCAACTGCGTGCACTTC
GTGGCCGAGGAGCAGGACTGACACGTGCTACGAGATTTCGATTCCACCGCCGCCTTCTATGAAAGGTTGG
GCTTCGGAATCGTTTTCCGGGACGCCGGCTGGATGATCCTCCAGCGCGGGGATCTCATGCTGGAGTTCTT
CGCCCACCCCAACTTGTTTATTGCAGCTTATAATGGTTACAAATAAAGCAATAGCATCACAAATTTCACA
AATAAAGCATTTTTTTCACTGCATTCTAGTTGTGGTTTGTCCAAACTCATCAATGTATCTTATCATGTCT
GTATACCGTCGACCTCTAGCTAGAGCTTGGCGTAATCATGGTCATAGCTGTTTCCTGTGTGAAATTGTTA
TCCGCTCACAATTCCACACAACATACGAGCCGGAAGCATAAAGTGTAAAGCCTGGGGTGCCTAATGAGTG
AGCTAACTCACATTAATTGCGTTGCGCTCACTGCCCGCTTTCCAGTCGGGAAACCTGTCGTGCCAGCTGC
ATTAATGAATCGGCCAACGCGCGGGGAGAGGCGGTTTGCGTATTGGGCGCTCTTCCGCTTCCTCGCTCAC
TGACTCGCTGCGCTCGGTCGTTCGGCTGCGGCGAGCGGTATCAGCTCACTCAAAGGCGGTAATACGGTTA
TCCACAGAATCAGGGGATAACGCAGGAAAGAACATGTGAGCAAAAGGCCAGCAAAAGGCCAGGAACCGTA
AAAAGGCCGCGTTGCTGGCGTTTTTCCATAGGCTCCGCCCCCCTGACGAGCATCACAAAAATCGACGCTC
AAGTCAGAGGTGGCGAAACCCGACAGGACTATAAAGATACCAGGCGTTTCCCCCTGGAAGCTCCCTCGTG
CGCTCTCCTGTTCCGACCCTGCCGCTTACCGGATACCTGTCCGCCTTTCTCCCTTCGGGAAGCGTGGCGC
TTTCTCAATGCTCACGCTGTAGGTATCTCAGTTCGGTGTAGGTCGTTCGCTCCAAGCTGGGCTGTGTGCA
CGAACCCCCCGTTCAGCCCGACCGCTGCGCCTTATCCGGTAACTATCGTCTTGAGTCCAACCCGGTAAGA
CACGACTTATCGCCACTGGCAGCAGCCACTGGTAACAGGATTAGCAGAGCGAGGTATGTAGGCGGTGCTA
CAGAGTTCTTGAAGTGGTGGCCTAACTACGGCTACACTAGAAGGACAGTATTTGGTATCTGCGCTCTGCT
GAAGCCAGTTACCTTCGGAAAAAGAGTTGGTAGCTCTTGATCCGGCAAACAAACCACCGCTGGTAGCGGT
GGTTTTTTTGTTTGCAAGCAGCAGATTACGCGCAGAAAAAAAGGATCTCAAGAAGATCCTTTGATCTTTT
CTACGGGGTCTGACGCTCAGTGGAACGAAAACTCACGTTAAGGGATTTTGGTCATGAGATTATCAAAAAG
GATCTTCACCTAGATCCTTTTAAATTAAAAATGAAGTTTTAAATCAATCTAAAGTATATATGAGTAAACT
TGGTCTGACAGTTACCAATGCTTAATCAGTGAGGCACCTATCTCAGCGATCTGTCTATTTCGTTCATCCA
TAGTTGCCTGACTCCCCGTCGTGTAGATAACTACGATACGGGAGGGCTTACCATCTGGCCCCAGTGCTGC
AATGATACCGCGAGACCCACGCTCACCGGCTCCAGATTTATCAGCAATAAACCAGCCAGCCGGAAGGGCC
GAGCGCAGAAGTGGTCCTGCAACTTTATCCGCCTCCATCCAGTCTATTAATTGTTGCCGGGAAGCTAGAG
TAAGTAGTTCGCCAGTTAATAGTTTGCGCAACGTTGTTGCCATTGCTACAGGCATCGTGGTGTCACGCTC
GTCGTTTGGTATGGCTTCATTCAGCTCCGGTTCCCAACGATCAAGGCGAGTTACATGATCCCCCATGTTG
TGCAAAAAAGCGGTTAGCTCCTTCGGTCCTCCGATCGTTGTCAGAAGTAAGTTGGCCGCAGTGTTATCAC
TCATGGTTATGGCAGCACTGCATAATTCTCTTACTGTCATGCCATCCGTAAGATGCTTTTCTGTGACTGG
TGAGTACTCAACCAAGTCATTCTGAGAATAGTGTATGCGGCGACCGAGTTGCTCTTGCCCGGCGTCAATA
CGGGATAATACCGCGCCACATAGCAGAACTTTAAAAGTGCTCATCATTGGAAAACGTTCTTCGGGGCGAA
AACTCTCAAGGATCTTACCGCTGTTGAGATCCAGTTCGATGTAACCCACTCGTGCACCCAACTGATCTTC
AGCATCTTTTACTTTCACCAGCGTTTCTGGGTGAGCAAAAACAGGAAGGCAAAATGCCGCAAAAAAGGGA
ATAAGGGCGACACGGAAATGTTGAATACTCATACTCTTCCTTTTTCAATATTATTGAAGCATTTATCAGG
GTTATTGTCTCATGAGCGGATACATATTTGAATGTATTTAGAAAAATAAACAAATAGGGGTTCCGCGCAC
ATTTCCCCGAAAAGTGCCACCTGACGTC
Features (pLannotate 1.2.2; 38 found; start..end, strand, type, name):
     36..80      -  misc_feature   bom (fragment): basis of mobility region from pBR322
    235..614     +  enhancer       CMV enhancer: human cytomegalovirus immediate early enhancer
    615..814     +  promoter       CMV promoter: human cytomegalovirus (CMV) immediate early promoter
    832..1012    +  LTR            5' LTR (truncated): truncated 5' long terminal repeat (LTR) from HIV-1
   1059..1184    +  misc_feature   HIV-1 Ψ: packaging signal of human immunodeficiency virus type 1
   1168..1506    +  CDS            HIV-1 gag (fragment): gag protein from human immunodeficiency virus 1; gag
   1681..1914    +  misc_feature   RRE: The Rev response element (RRE) of HIV-1 allows for Rev-dependent mRNA export from the nucleus to the cytoplasm.
   2291..2391    +  CDS            Rev (fragment): human immunodeficiency virus 1 (HIV-1) Rev protein; rev; enhances nuclear export of unspliced and incompletely spliced viral mRNAs
   2417..2534    +  misc_feature   cPPT/CTS: central polypurine tract and central termination sequence of HIV-1
   2609..2669    +  promoter       EF-1α core promoter (fragment): core promoter for human elongation factor EF-1α
   2673..2913    +  promoter       U6 promoter: RNA polymerase III promoter for human U6 snRNA
   2940..3015    +  misc_RNA       gRNA scaffold: guide RNA scaffold for the Streptococcus pyogenes CRISPR/Cas9 system
   3022..3065    +  misc_RNA       gRNA scaffold (fragment): guide RNA scaffold for the Streptococcus pyogenes CRISPR/Cas9 system
   3112..3397    +  enhancer       CMV enhancer: human cytomegalovirus immediate early enhancer; contains an 18-bp deletion relative to the standard CMV enhancer
   3399..3676    +  promoter       chicken β-actin promoter: No description available
   3677..3905    +  intron         hybrid intron: hybrid between chicken β-actin (CBA) and minute virus of mice (MMV) introns (Gray et al., 2011)
   4079..5680    +  CDS            dCas9(N): N-terminal portion of catalytically inactive Streptococcus pyogenes dCas9 carrying the D10A mutation (Zetsche et al., 2015)
   5681..8179    +  CDS            Cas9(C): C-terminal portion of Streptococcus pyogenes Cas9 (Zetsche et al., 2015)
   8180..8227    +  CDS            nucleoplasmin NLS: bipartite nuclear localization signal from nucleoplasmin
   8294..8893    +  CDS            PuroR: puromycin N-acetyltransferase; pac from Streptomyces alboniger; confers resistance to puromycin
   8923..9511    +  misc_feature   WPRE: woodchuck hepatitis virus posttranscriptional regulatory element
   9436..10023   +  CDS            nef: NEF_HV112 - Experimental evidence at protein level: Swiss-Prot protein existence level 1. Extracellular Nef protein targets CD4(+) T-lymphocytes for apoptosis by interacting with CXCR4 surface receptors. From Human immunodeficiency virus type 1 group M subtype B (isolate PCV12) (HIV-1).
  10030..10210   +  LTR            5' LTR (truncated): truncated 5' long terminal repeat (LTR) from HIV-1
  10242..10353   +  polyA_signal   bGH poly(A) signal: bovine growth hormone polyadenylation signal
  10470..10491   +  promoter       SV40 promoter (fragment): SV40 enhancer and early promoter
  10512..10940   +  rep_origin     f1 ori (sequence partly withheld): f1 bacteriophage origin of replication; arrow indicates direction of (+) strand synthesis
  10954..11284   +  promoter       SV40 promoter: SV40 enhancer and early promoter
  11332..11379   +  promoter       EM7 promoter: synthetic bacterial promoter&nbsp
  11398..11772   +  CDS            BleoR: antibiotic-binding protein; Sh ble from Streptoalloteichus hindustanus; confers resistance to bleomycin, phleomycin, and Zeocin™
  11782..11907   +  CDS            ble (fragment): BLE_KLEPN - Experimental evidence at protein level: Swiss-Prot protein existence level 1. Binding protein with a strong affinity to the bleomycin family of antibiotics. Binds to CL990; an antimitotic-antibiotic compound. From Klebsiella pneumoniae.
  11902..12023   +  polyA_signal   SV40 poly(A) signal: SV40 polyadenylation signal
  12094..12116   -  protein_bind   lac operator (fragment): The lac repressor binds to the lac operator to inhibit transcription in E. coli. This inhibition can be relieved by adding lactose or isopropyl-β-D-thiogalactopyranoside (IPTG). lac repressor encoded by lacI
  12120..12150   -  promoter       lac promoter: promoter for the E. coli lac operon
  12165..12186   -  protein_bind   CAP binding site: CAP binding activates transcription in the presence of cAMP. E. coli catabolite activator protein
  12199..12291   -  CDS            lacI (fragment): lac repressor; lacI; The lac repressor binds to the lac operator to inhibit transcription in E. coli. This inhibition can be relieved by adding lactose or isopropyl-β-D-thiogalactopyranoside (IPTG).
  12474..13062   -  rep_origin     ori: high-copy-number ColE1/pMB1/pBR322/pUC origin of replication
  13233..14093   -  CDS            AmpR: β-lactamase; bla; confers resistance to ampicillin, carbenicillin, and related antibiotics
  14094..14198   -  promoter       AmpR promoter: bla
