[The description below was written by a language model from this plasmid's Addgene catalogue record and pLannotate feature annotations shown in this document.]
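Description:
CSII-U6-gRNA-CBh-3xFLAG-PA-dCas9-P2A-Puro is a 14.2 kb all-in-one HIV-1-based lentiviral vector built on the RIKEN CSII backbone. It delivers a single guide RNA and catalytically inactive Streptococcus pyogenes Cas9 to mammalian cells. It is propagated in E. coli through a high-copy ColE1/pUC-type origin with ampicillin resistance. The backbone also carries an f1 origin and an SV40/EM7-driven bleomycin/Zeocin resistance cassette that lies outside the viral genome. A CMV enhancer/promoter fused to a truncated 5' LTR drives transcription of the viral genomic RNA in packaging cells. The packaging signal Ψ with a gag fragment, the RRE and the cPPT/CTS support encapsidation, Rev-dependent nuclear export and efficient transduction. A WPRE precedes the annotated truncated 3' LTR, which is followed by a bGH polyadenylation signal.

The payload, derived from pX330, contains two expression units. A human U6 Pol III promoter drives the S. pyogenes gRNA scaffold; the record names no specific target, so the spacer is presumably supplied by the user. Downstream, the CBh promoter (CMV enhancer, chicken β-actin promoter and hybrid intron) expresses dCas9 carrying N-terminal 3xFLAG and PA epitope tags and a C-terminal nucleoplasmin NLS. The feature table explicitly notes only the D10A mutation, and the tags and P2A are not annotated but are given in the name and catalogue fields. The P2A peptide links dCas9 to puromycin N-acetyltransferase, so puromycin-selected cells co-express the tagged protein. The stated purpose is simply lentiviral expression of guide RNA and dCas9 with puromycin selection. The dual epitope tags would suit detection or affinity capture of dCas9 bound at a targeted locus, although the record does not specify an application.
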