Addgene plasmid #83306: CSII-U6-gRNA-CBh-3xFLAG-PA-dCas9-P2A-Puro
Purpose: Lentivirus vector to express guideRNA and dCas9 with puro resistant gene
Depositing lab: Tohru Kimura. Depositing organization: Kitasato University. Publication: A RUNX-CBFbeta-driven enhancer directs the Irf8 dose-dependent lineage choice between DCs and monocytes. Murakami K, Sasaki H, Nishiyama A, Kurotaki D, Kawase W, Ban T, Nakabayashi J, Kanzaki S, Sekita Y, Nakajima H, Ozato K, Kimura T, Tamura T. Nat Immunol. 2021 Mar;22(3):301-311. doi: 10.1038/s41590-021-00871-y. Epub 2021 Feb 18. PubMed 33603226.
Backbone
  Vector backbone: CSII
  Backbone manufacturer: RIKEN
  Backbone size w/o insert (bp): 8009
  Total vector size (bp): 14229
  Vector type: Mammalian Expression, Lentiviral
  Selectable markers: Puromycin
Growth in bacteria
  Bacterial resistance: Ampicillin, 100 μg/mL
  Growth temperature: 37°C
  Growth strain: NEB Stable
  Copy number: Unknown
Gene/Insert
  Gene/Insert name: sgRNA and dCas9 from pX330
  Promoter: U6 for sgRNA and CBh for dCas9
  Tag / fusion protein: FLAG and PA tags (N terminal on insert)
  Cloning method: Ligation Independent Cloning
  Sequencing primers: 5′ TGGCAGTATTCATCCACAATTT; 3′ CCACATAGCGTAAAAGGAGC
Resource information
  A portion of this plasmid was derived from a plasmid made by: pX330 from Addgene. The CSII backbone is originally distributed from RIKEN, Japan. Registered trademark for PA tag: 5671624, permission from Dr. Yukinari Kato, Tohoku University, Japan
Terms and licenses: Academic/Nonprofit Terms; Industry Terms: Not Available to Industry
How to cite: CSII-U6-gRNA-CBh-3xFLAG-PA-dCas9-P2A-Puro was a gift from Tohru Kimura (Addgene plasmid # 83306 ; http://n2t.net/addgene:83306 ; RRID:Addgene_83306)
