>Addgene plasmid #83306 | CSII-U6-gRNA-CBh-3xFLAG-PA-dCas9-P2A-Puro | addgene partial sequence | sequence record 164871 | LKO1_5 5'-GACTATCATATGCTTACCGT-3'
AAGGACGAAACACCGGGTCTTCGAGAAGACCTGTTTTAGAGCTAGAAATAGCAAGTTAAAATAAGGCTAG
TCCGTTATCAACTTGAAAAAGTGGCACCGAGTCGGTGCTTTTTTGTTTTAGAGCTAGAAATAGCAAGTTA
AAATAAGGCTAGTCCGTTTTTAGCGCGTGCGCCAATTCTGCAGACAAATGGCTCTAGAGGTACCCGTTAC
ATAACTTACGGTAAATGGCCCGCCTGGCTGACCGCCCAACGACCCCCGCCCATTGACGTCAATAGTAACG
CCAATAGGGACTTTCCATTGACGTCAATGGGTGGAGTATTTACGGTAAACTGCCCACTTGGCAGTACATC
AAGTGTATCATATGCCAAGTACGCCCCCTATTGACGTCAATGACGGTAAATGGCCCGCCTGGCATTGTGC
CCAGTACATGACCTTATGGGACTTTCCTACTTGGCAGTACATCTACGTATTAGTCATCGCTATTACCATG
GTCGAGGTGAGCCCCACGTTCTGCTTCACTCTCCCCATCTCCCCCCCCTCCCCACCCCCAATTTTGTATT
TATTTATTTTTTAATTATTTTGTGCAGCGATGGGGGCGGGGGGGGGGGGG
