>Addgene plasmid #83306 | CSII-U6-gRNA-CBh-3xFLAG-PA-dCas9-P2A-Puro | addgene partial sequence | sequence record 164873 | dCas9-R2 5'-GGGTTTCCACCAGCTGTCTC-3'
GCCGCCTCTCTCGGCCTTGGTCAGATTGTCGAACTTTCTCTGGGTAATCAGCTTGGCGTTCAGCAGCTGC
CGCCAGTAGTTCTTCATCTTCTTCACGACCTCTTCGGAGGGCATGTTGTCGCTCTTGCCCCGGTTCTTGT
CGCTTCTGGTCAGCACCTTGTTGTCGATGGAGTCGTCCTTCAGAAAGCTCTGAGGCACGATAGCGTCCAC
ATCGTAGTCGGACAGCCGGTTGATGTCCAGTTCCTGGTCCACGTACATATCCCGCCCATTCTGCAGGTAG
TACAGGTACAGCTTCTCGTTCTGCAGCTGGGTGTTTTCCACGGGGTGTTCTTTCAGGATCTGGCTGCCCA
GCTCTTTGATGCCCTCTTCGATCCGCTTCATTCTCTCGCGGCTGTTCTTCTGTCCCTTCTGGGTGGTCTG
GTTCTCTCTGGCCATTTCGATCACGATGTTCTCGGGCTTGTGCCGGCCCATCACTTTCACGAGCTCGTCC
ACCACCTTCACTGTCTGCAGGATGCCCTTCTTAATGGCGGGGCTGCCGGCCAGATTGGCAATGTGCTCGT
GCAGGCTATCGCCCTGGCCGGACACCTGGGCTTTCTGGATGTCCTCTTTAAAGGTCAGGCTGTCGTCGTG
GATCAGCTGCATGAAGTTTCTGTTGGCGAAGCCGTCGGACTTCAGGAAATCCAGGATTGTCTTGCCGGAC
TGCTTGTCCCGGATGCCGTTGATCAGCTTCCGGCTCAGCCTGCCCCAGCCGGTGTATCTCCGCCGCTTCA
GCTGCTTCATCACTT
